Addgene plasmid #8440: pAd-Track SIRT1
Depositing lab: Pere Puigserver. Depositing organization: Johns Hopkins University and School of Medicine. Publication: Nutrient control of glucose homeostasis through a complex of PGC-1alpha and SIRT1. Rodgers JT, Lerin C, Haas W, Gygi SP, Spiegelman BM, Puigserver P. Nature 2005 Mar 3;434(7029):113-8. 10.1038/nature03354 PubMed 15744310.
Backbone
  Vector backbone: pAd-Track-CMV
  Backbone size w/o insert (bp): 9220
  Vector type: Mammalian Expression, Adenoviral
Growth in bacteria
  Bacterial resistance: Kanamycin, 50 μg/mL
  Growth temperature: 37°C
  Growth strain: DH5alpha
  Copy number: High Copy
Gene/Insert
  Gene/Insert name: SIRT1
  Species: M. musculus (mouse)
  Insert size (bp): 2200
  Entrez Gene: Sirt1 (a.k.a. SIR2L1, Sir2, Sir2a, Sir2alpha)
  Cloning method: Restriction Enzyme; 5′ cloning site Kpn I (not destroyed); 3′ cloning site Xho I (not destroyed)
  Sequencing primers: 5′ No
Terms and licenses: Academic/Nonprofit Terms; Industry Terms: Not Available to Industry
How to cite: pAd-Track SIRT1 was a gift from Pere Puigserver (Addgene plasmid # 8440 ; http://n2t.net/addgene:8440 ; RRID:Addgene_8440)
