[The description below was written by a language model from this plasmid's Addgene catalogue record and pLannotate feature annotations shown in this document.]
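Description:
pAd-Track SIRT1 is an adenoviral shuttle plasmid built on pAd-Track-CMV, carrying mouse Sirt1, the NAD-dependent deacetylase also known as Sir2alpha. The roughly 2.2 kb coding sequence was placed between the KpnI and XhoI sites, both retained, giving a sequenced plasmid of about 11.5 kb. It is maintained in E. coli as a high-copy plasmid through a ColE1/pUC-type origin and selected with kanamycin via the Tn5-derived NeoR/KanR gene. An f1 origin, a fragment of the pBR322 bom region and a truncated β-lactamase remnant are also annotated in the backbone. The last is only a partial sequence and is not listed as a resistance marker.

The payload consists of two independent, same-orientation expression cassettes. In the first, the CMV immediate-early enhancer/promoter drives Sirt1, terminated by an SV40 polyadenylation signal. In the second, another CMV enhancer/promoter drives EGFP with its own SV40 poly(A), so that transfected or infected cells can be tracked by green fluorescence without fusing a tag to SIRT1. No epitope tag is annotated.

These cassettes sit among adenovirus serotype 5 elements: two inverted terminal repeats, the Ψ packaging signal, and stretches of viral sequence covering IX and IVa2 and part of the E4 region. In shuttle vectors of this family, such viral segments serve as homology arms for recombination with an adenoviral backbone plasmid, producing a recombinant genome that is then packaged in a complementing cell line. The resulting virus allows efficient SIRT1 overexpression in mammalian cells or tissues. The associated publication concerns nutrient control of glucose homeostasis through a PGC-1alpha–SIRT1 complex. The plasmid can also be used directly for transient mammalian expression.
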