Features (pLannotate 1.2.2; 23 found; start..end, strand, type, name):
      5..59      -  misc_feature   bom (fragment): basis of mobility region from pBR322
     79..181     +  repeat_region  ITR: inverted terminal repeat of human adenovirus serotype 5 inverted
    491..874     +  CDS            E4RF1_ADE02: Experimental evidence at protein level: Swiss-Prot protein existence level 1. May modulate tight-junctions functions of infected cells through interactions with PDZ proteins. E4 ORF1 has ben show for Adenovirus 9 to interact with protein involved in tight junction regulation. May play a role in mTOR activation by activating PI3- kinase, thus overriding cellular checkpoint for translation. From Human adenovirus C serotype 2 (HAdV-2) (Human adenovirus 2).
    925..1086    +  CDS            E4RF2_ADE02 (fragment): Protein predicted: Swiss-Prot protein existence level 4. From Human adenovirus C serotype 2 (HAdV-2) (Human adenovirus 2).
   1459..2793    +  CDS            IVa2: PKG1_ADE05 - Experimental evidence at protein level: Swiss-Prot protein existence level 1. Component of the packaging machinery which encapsidates the viral DNA into preformed capsids and transcriptional activator of the viral major late promoter (MLP). Binds, along with packaging proteins 2 and 3, to the specific packaging sequence on the left end of viral genomic DNA and displays ATPase activity thereby providing the power stroke of the packaging machinery. The activity of packaging protein IVa2 is stimulated by protein 33K which acts as a terminase. May be the protein that pumps DNA into th
   2859..3278    -  CDS            IX: CAP9_ADE05 - Experimental evidence at protein level: Swiss-Prot protein existence level 1. Structural component of the virion that acts as a cement protein on the capsid exterior and forms triskelion structures consisting of three molecules that stabilize three hexon trimers at the center of each icosahedral facet and fixes the peripentonal hexons. Dispensable for assembly. During virus entry, recruits the anterograde motor kinesin-1 to the capsid docked at the nuclear pore complex thereby subjecting the docked capsid to a pulling force. The resulting tension leads to capsid disruption, disper
   3440..3743    +  enhancer       CMV enhancer: human cytomegalovirus immediate early enhancer
   3744..3947    +  promoter       CMV promoter: human cytomegalovirus (CMV) immediate early promoter
   4035..6245    +  CDS            Sirt1: SIR1_MOUSE - Also known as Sir2l1. Experimental evidence at protein level: Swiss-Prot protein existence level 1. [SirtT1 75 kDa fragment]: Catalytically inactive 75SirT1 may be involved in regulation of apoptosis. May be involved in protecting chondrocytes from apoptotic death by associating with cytochrome C and interfering with apoptosome assembly. From Mus musculus (Mouse).
   6352..6436    +  CDS            large T antigen (fragment): large T antigen from SV40 (simian virus 40)
   6459..6580    +  polyA_signal   SV40 poly(A) signal: SV40 polyadenylation signal
   6666..6969    +  enhancer       CMV enhancer: human cytomegalovirus immediate early enhancer
   6970..7173    +  promoter       CMV promoter: human cytomegalovirus (CMV) immediate early promoter
   7218..7934    +  CDS            EGFP: EGFP is a basic (constitutively fluorescent) green fluorescent protein published in 1996, derived from Aequorea victoria. It is reported to be a rapidly-maturing weak dimer with moderate acid sensitivity.
   7966..8050    +  CDS            large T antigen (fragment): large T antigen from SV40 (simian virus 40)
   8073..8194    +  polyA_signal   SV40 poly(A) signal: SV40 polyadenylation signal
   8337..8487    -  misc_signal    Ad5 Ψ: packaging signal for adenovirus serotype 5
   8575..8677    -  repeat_region  ITR: inverted terminal repeat of human adenovirus serotype 5 inverted
   8715..9073    +  rep_origin     f1 ori (sequence partly withheld): f1 bacteriophage origin of replication; arrow indicates direction of (+) strand synthesis
   9143..9937    -  CDS            NeoR/KanR: aminoglycoside phosphotransferase from Tn5; aph(3')-II (or nptII); confers resistance to neomycin, kanamycin, and G418 (Geneticin®)
   9969..10238   -  CDS            tnpA (fragment): TN5P_ECOLX - Also known as tnp. Experimental evidence at protein level: Swiss-Prot protein existence level 1. Mediates transposition of transposon Tn5 by a 'cut and paste' mechanism. First, the monomeric transposase binds the 19 bp inverted DNA repeats flanking the transposon. Then, dimerization of the DNA- bound transposase creates a synaptic DNA complex. After nicking of the first DNA strand, excision of the transposon proceeds through a series of intermediates. The transposase then mediates the insertion of the transposon at a new site by strand transfer. The activity of the wild- type tran
  10283..10597   +  CDS            bla(M) (fragment): β-lactamase lacking the signal sequence; bla(M); allows cytosolic expression of β-lactamase
  10769..11357   +  rep_origin     ori: high-copy-number ColE1/pMB1/pBR322/pUC origin of replication
>Addgene plasmid #8440 | pAd-Track SIRT1 | addgene full sequence | sequence record 422204 | Addgene NGS Result
AGCGCCTGATGCGGTATTTTCTCCTTACGCATCTGTGCGGTATTTCACACCGCATATGGATCCATGCATG
TTAATTAACATCATCAATAATATACCTTATTTTGGATTGAAGCCAATATGATAATGAGGGGGTGGAGTTT
GTGACGTGGCGCGGGGCGTGGGAACGGGGCGGGTGACGTAGGTTTTAGGGCGGAGTAACTTGTATGTGTT
GGGAATTGTAGTTTTCTTAAAATGGGAAGTGACGTAACGTGGGAAAACGGAAGTGACGATTTGAGGAAGT
TGTGGGTTTTTTGGCTTTCGTTTCTGGGCGTAGGTTCGCGTGCGGTTTTCTGGGTGTTTTTTGTGGACTT
TAACCGTTACGTCATTTTTTAGTCCTATATATACTCGCTCTGCACTTGGCCCTTTTTTACACTGTGACTG
ATTGAGCTGGTGCCGTGTCGAGTGGTGTTTTTTTAATAGGTTTTCTTTTTTACTGGTAAGGCTGACTGTT
ATGGCTGCCGCTGTGGAAGCGCTGTATGTTGTTCTGGAGCGGGAGGGTGCTATTTTGCCTAGGCAGGAGG
GTTTTTCAGGTGTTTATGTGTTTTTCTCTCCTATTAATTTTGTTATACCTCCTATGGGGGCTGTAATGTT
GTCTCTACGCCTGCGGGTATGTATTCCCCCGGGCTATTTCGGTCGCTTTTTAGCACTGACCGATGTGAAT
CAACCTGATGTGTTTACCGAGTCTTACATTATGACTCCGGACATGACCGAGGAGCTGTCGGTGGTGCTTT
TTAATCACGGTGACCAGTTTTTTTACGGTCACGCCGGCATGGCCGTAGTCCGTCTTATGCTTATAAGGGT
TGTTTTTCCTGTTGTAAGACAGGCTTCTAATGTTTAAATGTTTTTTTGTTATTTTATTTTGTGTTTATGC
AGAAACCCGCAGACATGTTTGAGAGAAAAATGGTGTCTTTTTCTGTGGTGGTTCCGGAGCTTACCTGCCT
TTATCTGCATGAGCATGACTACGATGTGCTTTCTTTTTTGCGCGAGGCTTTGCCTGATTTTTTGAGCAGC
ACCTTGCATTTTATATCGCCGCCCATGCAACAAGCTATTGAATTCGTTTAAACTCCCTCTCAAGTCTGTA
TACGGGGACACGGACAGCCTTTTCGTCACCGAGCGTGGACACCGGCTCATGGAAACCAGAGGTAAGAAAC
GCATCAAAAAGCATGGGGGAAACCTGGTTTTTGACCCCGAACGGCCAGAGCTCACCTGGCTCGTGGAATG
CGAGACCGTCTGCGGGGCCTGCGGCGCGGATGCCTACTCCCCGGAATCGGTATTTCTCGCGCCCAAGCTC
TACGCCCTCAAAAGTCTGCACTGCCCCTCGTGCGGCGCCTCCTCCAAGGGCAAGCTGCGCGCCAAGGGCC
ACGCCGCGGAGGGGCTGGACTATGACACCATGGTCAAATGCTACCTGGCCGACGCGCAGGGCGAAGACCG
GCAGCGCTTCAGCACCAGCAGGACCAGCCTCAAGCGCACCCTGGCCAGCGCGCAGCCCGGAGCGCACCCC
TTCACCGTGACCCAGACTACGCTGACGAGGACCCTGCGCCCGTGGAAAGACATGACCCTGGCCCGTCTGG
ACGAGCACCGACTACTGCCGTACAGCGAAAGCCGCCCCAACCCGCGAAACGAGGAGATATGCTGGATCGA
GATGCCGTAGAGCAGGTGACCGAGCTGTGGGACCGCCTGGAACTGCTTGGTCAAACGCTCAAAAGCATGC
CTACGGCGGACGGTCTCAAACCGTTGAAAAACTTTGCTTCCTTGCAAGAACTGCTATCGCTGGGCGGCGA
GCGCCTTCTGGCGGATTTGGTCAGGGAAAACATGCGAGTCAGGGACATGCTTAACGAAGTGGCCCCCCTG
CTCAGGGATGACGGCAGCTGCAGCTCTCTTAACTACCAGTTGCAGCCGGTAATAGGTGTGATTTACGGGC
CCACCGGCTGCGGTAAGTCGCAGCTGCTCAGGAACCTGCTTTCTTCCCAGCTGATCTCCCCTACCCCGGA
AACCGTTTTCTTCATCGCCCCGCAGGTAGACATGATCCCCCCATCTGAACTCAAAGCGTGGGAAATGCAA
ATCTGTGAGGGTAACTACGCCCCTGGGCCGGATGGAACCATTATACCGCAGTCTGGCACCCTCCGCCCGC
GCTTTGTAAAAATGGCCTATGACGATCTCATCCTGGAACACAACTATGACGTTAGTGATCCCAGAAATAT
CTTCGCCCAGGCCGCCGCCCGTGGGCCCATTGCCATCATTATGGACGAATGCATGGAAAATCTTGGAGGT
CACAAGGGCGTCTCCAAGTTCTTCCACGCATTTCCTTCTAAGCTACATGACAAATTTCCCAAGTGCACCG
GATACACTGTGCTGGTGGTTCTGCACAACATGAATCCCCGGAGGGATATGGCTGGGAACATAGCCAACCT
AAAAATACAGTCCAAGATGCATCTCATATCCCCACGTATGCACCCATCCCAGCTTAACCGCTTTGTAAAC
ACTTACACCAAGGGCCTGCCCCTGGCAATCAGCTTGCTACTGAAAGACATTTTTAGGCACCACGCCCAGC
GCTCCTGCTACGACTGGATCATCTACAACACCACCCCGCAGCATGAAGCTCTGCAGTGGTGCTACCTCCA
CCCCAGAGACGGGCTTATGCCCATGTATCTGAACATCCAGAGTCACCTTTACCACGTCCTGGAAAAAATA
CACAGGACCCTCAACGACCGAGACCGCTGGTCCCGGGCCTACCGCGCGCGCAAAACCCCTAAATAAAGAC
AGCAAGACACTTGCTTGATCCAAATCCAAACAGAGTCTGGTTTTTTATTTATGTTTTAAACCGCATTGGG
AGGGGAGGAAGCCTTCAGGGCAGAAACCTGCTGGCGCAGATCCAACAGCTGCTGAGAAACGACATTAAGT
TCCCGGGTCAAAGAATCCAATTGTGCCAAAAGAGCCGTCAACTTGTCATCGCGGGCGGATGAACGGGAAG
CTGCACTGCTTGCAAGCGGGCTCAGGAAAGCAAAGTCAGTCACAATCCCGCGGGCGGTGGCTGCAGCGGC
TGAAGCGGCGGCGGAGGCTGCAGTCTCCAACGGCGTTCCAGACACGGTCTCGTAGGTCAAGGTAGTAGAG
TTTGCGGGCAGGACGGGGCGACCATCAATGCTGGAGCCCATCACATTCTGACGCACCCCGGCCCATGGGG
GCATGCGCGTTGTCAAATATGAGCTCACAATGCTTCCATCAAACGAGTTGGTGCTCATGGCGGCGGCGGC
TGCTGCAAAACAGATACAAAACTACATAAGACCCCCACCTTATATATTCTTTCCCACCCTTAACCACGCC
CAGATCCTCTAGCAGTGATAAACGTCTAATAGTAATCAATTACGGGGTCATTAGTTCATAGCCCATATAT
GGAGTTCCGCGTTACATAACTTACGGTAAATGGCCCGCCTGGCTGACCGCCCAACGACCCCCGCCCATTG
ACGTCAATAATGACGTATGTTCCCATAGTAACGCCAATAGGGACTTTCCATTGACGTCAATGGGTGGAGT
ATTTACGGTAAACTGCCCACTTGGCAGTACATCAAGTGTATCATATGCCAAGTACGCCCCCTATTGACGT
CAATGACGGTAAATGGCCCGCCTGGCATTATGCCCAGTACATGACCTTATGGGACTTTCCTACTTGGCAG
TACATCTACGTATTAGTCATCGCTATTACCATGGTGATGCGGTTTTGGCAGTACATCAATGGGCGTGGAT
AGCGGTTTGACTCACGGGGATTTCCAAGTCTCCACCCCATTGACGTCAATGGGAGTTTGTTTTGGCACCA
AAATCAACGGGACTTTCCAAAATGTCGTAACAACTCCGCCCCATTGACGCAAATGGGCGGTAGGCGTGTA
CGGTGGGAGGTCTATATAAGCAGAGCTGGTTTAGTGAACCGTCAGATCCGCTAGAGATCTGGTACCGAGC
TCGGATCCGAATTCGAGCTCCGTCGACAGAGAGGCAGTTGGAAGATGGCGGACGAGGTGGCGCTCGCCCT
TCAGGCCGCCGGCTCCCCTTCCGCGGCGGCCGCCATGGAGGCCGCGTCGCAGCCGGCGGACGAGCCGCTC
CGCAAGAGGCCCCGCCGAGACGGGCCTGGCCTCGGGCGCAGCCCGGGCGAGCCGAGCGCAGCAGTGGCGC
CGGCGGCCGCGGGGTGTGAGGCGGCGAGCGCCGCGGCCCCGGCGGCGCTGTGGCGGGAGGCGGCAGGGGC
GGCGGCGAGCGCGGAGCGGGAGGCCCCGGCGACGGCCGTGGCCGGGGACGGAGACAATGGGTCCGGCCTG
CGGCGGGAGCCGAGGGCGGCCGACGACTTCGACGACGACGAGGGCGAGGAGGAGGACGAGGCGGCGGCGG
CAGCGGCGGCGGCAGCGATCGGCTACCGAGACAACCTCCTGTTGACCGATGGACTCCTCACTAATGGCTT
TCATTCCTGTGAAAGTGATGACGATGACAGAACGTCACACGCCAGCTCTAGTGACTGGACTCCGCGGCCG
CGGATAGGTCCATATACTTTTGTTCAGCAACATCTCATGATTGGCACCGATCCTCGAACAATTCTTAAAG
ATTTATTACCAGAAACAATTCCTCCACCTGAGCTGGATGATATGACGCTGTGGCAGATTGTTATTAATAT
CCTTTCAGAACCACCAAAGCGGAAAAAAAGAAAAGATATCAATACAATTGAAGATGCTGTGAAGTTACTG
CAGGAGTGTAAAAAGATAATAGTTCTGACTGGAGCTGGGGTTTCTGTCTCCTGTGGGATTCCTGACTTCA
GATCAAGAGACGGTATCTATGCTCGCCTTGCGGTGGACTTCCCAGACCTCCCAGACCCTCAAGCCATGTT
TGATATTGAGTATTTTAGAAAAGACCCAAGACCATTCTTCAAGTTTGCAAAGGAAATATATCCCGGACAG
TTCCAGCCGTCTCTGTGTCACAAATTCATAGCTTTGTCAGATAAGGAAGGAAAACTACTTCGAAATTATA
CTCAAAATATAGATACCTTGGAGCAGGTTGCAGGAATCCAAAGGATCCTTCAGTGTCATGGTTCCTTTGC
AACAGCATCTTGCCTGATTTGTAAGTACAAAGTTGATTGTGAAGCTGTTCGTGGAGACATTTTTAATCAG
GTAGTTCCTCGGTGCCCTAGGTGCCCAGCTGATGAGCCACTTGCCATCATGAAGCCAGAGATTGTCTTCT
TTGGTGAAAACTTACCAGAACAGTTTCATAGAGCCATGAAGTATGACAAAGATGAAGTTGACCTCCTCAT
TGTTATTGGATCTTCTCTGAAAGTGAGACCAGTAGCACTAATTCCAAGTTCTATACCCCATGAAGTGCCT
CAAATATTAATAAATAGGGAACCTTTGCCTCATCTACATTTTGATGTAGAGCTCCTTGGAGACTGCGATG
TTATAATTAATGAGTTGTGTCATAGGCTAGGTGGTGAATATGCCAAACTTTGTTGTAACCCTGTAAAGCT
TTCAGAAATTACTGAAAAACCTCCACGCCCACAAAAGGAATTGGTTCATTTATCAGAGTTGCCACCAACA
CCTCTTCATATTTCGGAAGACTCAAGTTCACCTGAAAGAACTGTACCACAAGACTCTTCTGTGATTGCTA
CACTTGTAGACCAAGCAACAAACAACAATGTTAATGATTTAGAAGTATCTGAATCAAGTTGTGTGGAAGA
AAAACCACAAGAAGTACAGACTAGTAGGAATGTTGAGAACATTAATGTGGAAAATCCAGATTTTAAGGCT
GTTGGTTCCAGTACTGCAGACAAAAATGAAAGAACTTCAGTTGCAGAAACAGTGAGAAAATGCTGGCCTA
ATAGACTTGCAAAGGAGCAGATTAGTAAGCGGCTTGAGGGTAATCAATACCTGTTTGTACCACCAAATCG
TTACATATTCCACGGTGCTGAGGTATACTCAGACTCTGAAGATGACGTCTTGTCCTCTAGTTCCTGTGGC
AGTAACAGTGACAGTGGCACATGCCAGAGTCCAAGTTTAGAAGAACCCTTGGAAGATGAAAGTGAAATTG
AAGAATTCTACAATGGCTTGGAAGATGATACGGAGAGGCCCGAATGTGCTGGAGGATCTGGATTTGGAGC
TGATGGAGGGGATCAAGAGGTTGTTAATGAAGCTATAGCTACAAGACAGGAATTGACAGATGTAAACTAT
CCATCAGACAAATCATAACACTATTGAAGCTGTCCGGATTCAGGAATTGGTCGACAAGCTTGCGGCCGCA
CTCGAGCCTAAGCTTCTAGATAAGATATCCGATCCACCGGATCTAGATAACTGATCATAATCAGCCATAC
CACATTTGTAGAGGTTTTACTTGCTTTAAAAAACCTCCCACACCTCCCCCTGAACCTGAAACATAAAATG
AATGCAATTGTTGTTGTTAACTTGTTTATTGCAGCTTATAATGGTTACAAATAAAGCAATAGCATCACAA
ATTTCACAAATAAAGCATTTTTTTCACTGCATTCTAGTTGTGGTTTGTCCAAACTCATCAATGTATCTTA
ACGCGGAGGTTTATCGACGATCTGCTAGTGATTAATAGTAATCAATTACGGGGTCATTAGTTCATAGCCC
ATATATGGAGTTCCGCGTTACATAACTTACGGTAAATGGCCCGCCTGGCTGACCGCCCAACGACCCCCGC
CCATTGACGTCAATAATGACGTATGTTCCCATAGTAACGCCAATAGGGACTTTCCATTGACGTCAATGGG
TGGAGTATTTACGGTAAACTGCCCACTTGGCAGTACATCAAGTGTATCATATGCCAAGTACGCCCCCTAT
TGACGTCAATGACGGTAAATGGCCCGCCTGGCATTATGCCCAGTACATGACCTTATGGGACTTTCCTACT
TGGCAGTACATCTACGTATTAGTCATCGCTATTACCATGGTGATGCGGTTTTGGCAGTACATCAATGGGC
GTGGATAGCGGTTTGACTCACGGGGATTTCCAAGTCTCCACCCCATTGACGTCAATGGGAGTTTGTTTTG
GCACCAAAATCAACGGGACTTTCCAAAATGTCGTAACAACTCCGCCCCATTGACGCAAATGGGCGGTAGG
CGTGTACGGTGGGAGGTCTATATAAGCAGAGCTGGTTTAGTGAACCGTCAGATCCGCTAGCGCTACCGGT
CGCCACCATGGTGAGCAAGGGCGAGGAGCTGTTCACCGGGGTGGTGCCCATCCTGGTCGAGCTGGACGGC
GACGTAAACGGCCACAAGTTCAGCGTGTCCGGCGAGGGCGAGGGCGATGCCACCTACGGCAAGCTGACCC
TGAAGTTCATCTGCACCACCGGCAAGCTGCCCGTGCCCTGGCCCACCCTCGTGACCACCCTGACCTACGG
CGTGCAGTGCTTCAGCCGCTACCCCGACCACATGAAGCAGCACGACTTCTTCAAGTCCGCCATGCCCGAA
GGCTACGTCCAGGAGCGCACCATCTTCTTCAAGGACGACGGCAACTACAAGACCCGCGCCGAGGTGAAGT
TCGAGGGCGACACCCTGGTGAACCGCATCGAGCTGAAGGGCATCGACTTCAAGGAGGACGGCAACATCCT
GGGGCACAAGCTGGAGTACAACTACAACAGCCACAACGTCTATATCATGGCCGACAAGCAGAAGAACGGC
ATCAAGGTGAACTTCAAGATCCGCCACAACATCGAGGACGGCAGCGTGCAGCTCGCCGACCACTACCAGC
AGAACACCCCCATCGGCGACGGCCCCGTGCTGCTGCCCGACAACCACTACCTGAGCACCCAGTCCGCCCT
GAGCAAAGACCCCAACGAGAAGCGCGATCACATGGTCCTGCTGGAGTTCGTGACCGCCGCCGGGATCACT
CTCGGCATGGACGAGCTGTACAAGTCCGGACTCAGATCCACCGGATCTAGATAACTGATCATAATCAGCC
ATACCACATTTGTAGAGGTTTTACTTGCTTTAAAAAACCTCCCACACCTCCCCCTGAACCTGAAACATAA
AATGAATGCAATTGTTGTTGTTAACTTGTTTATTGCAGCTTATAATGGTTACAAATAAAGCAATAGCATC
ACAAATTTCACAAATAAAGCATTTTTTTCACTGCATTCTAGTTGTGGTTTGTCCAAACTCATCAATGTAT
CTTAACGCGATCAAGCTAGCTTGCTAGACTCGACTGACTATAATAATAAAACGCCAACTTTGACCCGGAA
CGCGGAAAACACCTGAGAAAAACACCTGGGCGAGTCTCCACGTAAACGGTCAAAGTCCCCGCGGCCCTAG
ACAAATATTACGCGCTATGAGTAACACAAAATTATTCAGATTTCACTTCCTCTTATTCAGTTTTCCCGCG
AAAATGGCCAAATCTTACTCGGTTACGCCCAAATTTACTACAACATCCGCCTAAAACCGCGCGAAAATTG
TCACTTCCTGTGTACACCGGCGCACACCAAAAACGTCACTTTTGCCACATCCGTCGCTTACATGTGTTCC
GCCACACTTGCAACATCACACTTCCGCCACACTACTACGTCACCCGCCCCGTTCCCACGCCCCGCGCCAC
GTCACAAACTCCACCCCCTCATTATCATATTGGCTTCAATCCAAAATAAGGTATATTATTGATGATGTTA
ATTAAGAATTAATTCGATCCTGAATGGCGAATGG
[124 nt withheld, positions 8715-8838]
C
[91 nt withheld, positions 8840-8930]
A
[49 nt withheld, positions 8932-8980]
CCTTTGACGTTGGAGTCCACGTTCTTT
[37 nt withheld, positions 9008-9044]
ACCCTATCTCGGTCTATTCTTTTGATTTATAAGGGATTTTGCCGATTTCGGCCTATTGGTTAAAAAATGA
GCTGATTTAACAAAAATTTTAACAAAATTCAGAAGAACTCGTCAAGAAGGCGATAGAAGGCGATGCGCTG
CGAATCGGGAGCGGCGATACCGTAAAGCACGAGGAAGCGGTCAGCCCATTCGCCGCCAAGCTCTTCAGCA
ATATCACGGGTAGCCAACGCTATGTCCTGATAGCGGTCCGCCACACCCAGCCGGCCACAGTCGATGAATC
CAGAAAAGCGGCCATTTTCCACCATGATATTCGGCAAGCAGGCATCGCCATGGGTCACGACGAGATCCTC
GCCGTCGGGCATGCTCGCCTTGAGCCTGGCGAACAGTTCGGCTGGCGCGAGCCCCTGATGCTCTTCGTCC
AGATCATCCTGATCGACAAGACCGGCTTCCATCCGAGTACGTGCTCGCTCGATGCGATGTTTCGCTTGGT
GGTCGAATGGGCAGGTAGCCGGATCAAGCGTATGCAGCCGCCGCATTGCATCAGCCATGATGGATACTTT
CTCGGCAGGAGCAAGGTGAGATGACAGGAGATCCTGCCCCGGCACTTCGCCCAATAGCAGCCAGTCCCTT
CCCGCTTCAGTGACAACGTCGAGCACAGCTGCGCAAGGAACGCCCGTCGTGGCCAGCCACGATAGCCGCG
CTGCCTCGTCTTGCAGTTCATTCAGGGCACCGGACAGGTCGGTCTTGACAAAAAGAACCGGGCGCCCCTG
CGCTGACAGCCGGAACACGGCGGCATCAGAGCAGCCGATTGTCTGTTGTGCCCAGTCATAGCCGAATAGC
CTCTCCACCCAAGCGGCCGGAGAACCTGCGTGCAATCCATCTTGTTCAATCATGCGAAACGATCCTCATC
CTGTCTCTTGATCAGAGCTTGATCCCCTGCGCCATCAGATCCTTGGCGGCAAGAAAGCCATCCAGTTTAC
TTTGCAGGGCTTCCCAACCTTACCAGAGGGCGCCCCAGCTGGCAATTCCGGTTCGCTTGCTGTCCATAAA
ACCGCCCAGTCTAGCTATCGCCATGTAAGCCCACTGCAAGCTACCTGCTTTCTCTTTGCGCTTGCGTTTT
CCCTTGTCCAGATAGCCCAGTAGCTGACATTCATCCGGGGTCAGCACCGTTTCTGCGGACTGGCTTTCTA
CGTGAAAAGGATCTAGGTGAAGATCCTTTTTGATAATCTCATGGCTGCAGCAATGGCAACAACGTTGCGC
AAACTATTAACTGGCGAACTACTTACTCTAGCTTCCCGGCAACAATTAATAGACTGGATGGAGGCGGATA
AAGTTGCAGGACCACTTCTGCGCTCGGCCCTTCCGGCTGGCTGGTTTATTGCTGATAAATCTGGAGCCGG
TGAGCGTGGGTCTCGCGGTATCATTGCAGCACTGGGGCCAGATGGTAAGCCCTCCCGTATCGTAGTTATC
TACACGACGGGGAGTCAGGCAACTATGGATGAACGAAATAGACAGATCGCTGAGATAGGTGCCTCACTGA
TTAAGCATTGGTAACTGTCAGACCAAGTTTACTCATATATACTTTAGATTGATTTAAAACTTCATTTTTA
ATTTAAAAGGATCTAGGTGAAGATCCTTTTTGATAATCTCATGACCAAAATCCCTTAACGTGAGTTTTCG
TTCCACTGAGCGTCAGACCCCGTAGAAAAGATCAAAGGATCTTCTTGAGATCCTTTTTTTCTGCGCGTAA
TCTGCTGCTTGCAAACAAAAAAACCACCGCTACCAGCGGTGGTTTGTTTGCCGGATCAAGAGCTACCAAC
TCTTTTTCCGAAGGTAACTGGCTTCAGCAGAGCGCAGATACCAAATACTGTCCTTCTAGTGTAGCCGTAG
TTAGGCCACCACTTCAAGAACTCTGTAGCACCGCCTACATACCTCGCTCTGCTAATCCTGTTACCAGTGG
CTGCTGCCAGTGGCGATAAGTCGTGTCTTACCGGGTTGGACTCAAGACGATAGTTACCGGATAAGGCGCA
GCGGTCGGGCTGAACGGGGGGTTCGTGCACACAGCCCAGCTTGGAGCGAACGACCTACACCGAACTGAGA
TACCTACAGCGTGAGCTATGAGAAAGCGCCACGCTTCCCGAAGGGAGAAAGGCGGACAGGTATCCGGTAA
GCGGCAGGGTCGGAACAGGAGAGCGCACGAGGGAGCTTCCAGGGGGAAACGCCTGGTATCTTTATAGTCC
TGTCGGGTTTCGCCACCTCTGACTTGAGCGTCGATTTTTGTGATGCTCGTCAGGGGGGCGGAGCCTATGG
AAAAACGCCAGCAACGCGGCCTTTTTACGGTTCCTGGCCTTTTGCTGGCCTTTTGCTCACATGTTCTTTC
CTGCGTTATCCCCTGATTCTGTGGATAACCGTATTACCGCCTTTGAGTGAGCTGATACCGCTCGCCGCAG
CCGAACGACCGAGCGCAGCGAGTCAGTGAGCGAGGAAGCGGAAG
