>Addgene plasmid #8440 | pAd-Track SIRT1 | addgene partial sequence | sequence record 17058 | SIRT1-R 5'-agtccatcggtcaacaggag-3'
GCCGCCGCCTCGTCCTCCTCCTCGCCCTCGTCGTCGTCGAAGTCGTCGGCCGCCCTCGGCTCCCGCCGCA
GGCCGGACCCATTGTCTCCGTCCCCGGCCACGGCCGTCGCCGGGGCCTCCCGCTCCGCGCTCGCCGCCGC
CCCTGCCGCCTCCCGCCACAGCGCCGCCGGGGCCGCGGCGCTCGCCGCCTCACACCCCGCGGCCGCCGGC
GCCACTGCTGCGCTCGGCTCGCCCGGGCTGCGCCCGAGGCCAGGCCCGTCTCGGCGGGGCCTCTTGCGGA
GCGGCTCGTCCGCCGGCTGCGACGCGGCCTCCATGGCGGCCGCCGCGGAAGGGGAGCCGGCGGCCTGAAG
GGCGAGCGCCACCTCGTCCGCCATCTTCCAACTGCCTCTCTGTCGACGGAGCTCGAATTCGGATCCGAGC
TCGGTACCAGATCTCTAGCGGATCTGACGGTTCACTAAACCAGCTCTGCTTATATAGACCTCCCACCGTA
CACGCCTACCGCCCATTTGCGTCAATGGGGCGGAGTTGTTACGACATTTTGGAAAGTCCCGTTGATTTTG
GTGCCAAAACAAACTCCCATTGACGTCAATGGGGTGGAGACTTGGAAATCCCCGTGAGTCAAACCGCTAT
CCACGCCCATTGATGTACTGCCAAAACCGCATCACCATGGTAATAGCGATGACTAATACGTAGATGTACT
GCCAAGTAGGAAAGTCCCATAAGGTCATGTACTGGGGCATAATGCCAGGCGGGCCATTTACCGTCATTGA
CGTCAATAGGGGGCGTACTTTGGCATATGATACA
